>Addgene plasmid #213410 | pCAGGS/EG5-RBD | addgene full sequence | sequence record 422363 | Addgene NGS Result
GTCGACATTGATTATTGACTAGTTATTAATAGTAATCAATTACGGGGTCATTAGTTCATAGCCCATATAT
GGAGTTCCGCGTTACATAACTTACGGTAAATGGCCCGCCTGGCTGACCGCCCAACGACCCCCGCCCATTG
ACGTCAATAATGACGTATGTTCCCATAGTAACGCCAATAGGGACTTTCCATTGACGTCAATGGGTGGAGT
ATTTACGGTAAACTGCCCACTTGGCAGTACATCAAGTGTATCATATGCCAAGTACGCCCCCTATTGACGT
CAATGACGGTAAATGGCCCGCCTGGCATTATGCCCAGTACATGACCTTATGGGACTTTCCTACTTGGCAG
TACATCTACGTATTAGTCATCGCTATTACCATGGTCGAGGTGAGCCCCACGTTCTGCTTCACTCTCCCCA
TCTCCCCCCCCTCCCCACCCCCAATTTTGTATTTATTTATTTTTTAATTATTTTGTGCAGCGATGGGGGC
GGGGGGGGGGGGGGGCGCGCGCCAGGCGGGGCGGGGCGGGGCGAGGGGCGGGGCGGGGCGAGGCGGAGAG
GTGCGGCGGCAGCCAATCAGAGCGGCGCGCTCCGAAAGTTTCCTTTTATGGCGAGGCGGCGGCGGCGGCG
GCCCTATAAAAAGCGAAGCGCGCGGCGGGCGGGAGTCGCTGCGCGCTGCCTTCGCCCCGTGCCCCGCTCC
GCCGCCGCCTCGCGCCGCCCGCCCCGGCTCTGACTGACCGCGTTACTCCCACAGGTGAGCGGGCGGGACG
GCCCTTCTCCTCCGGGCTGTAATTAGCGCTTGGTTTAATGACGGCTTGTTTCTTTTCTGTGGCTGCGTGA
AAGCCTTGAGGGGCTCCGGGAGGGCCCTTTGTGCGGGGGGAGCGGCTCGGGGGGTGCGTGCGTGTGTGTG
TGCGTGGGGAGCGCCGCGTGCGGCTCCGCGCTGCCCGGCGGCTGTGAGCGCTGCGGGCGCGGCGCGGGGC
TTTGTGCGCTCCGCAGTGTGCGCGAGGGGAGCGCGGCCGGGGGCGGTGCCCCGCGGTGCGGGGGGGGCTG
CGAGGGGAACAAAGGCTGCGTGCGGGGTGTGTGCGTGGGGGGGTGAGCAGGGGGTGTGGGCGCGTCGGTC
GGGCTGCAACCCCCCCTGCACCCCCCTCCCCGAGTTGCTGAGCACGGCCCGGCTTCGGGTGCGGGGCTCC
GTACGGGGCGTGGCGCGGGGCTCGCCGTGCCGGGCGGGGGGTGGCGGCAGGTGGGGGTGCCGGGCGGGGC
GGGGCCGCCTCGGGCCGGGGAGGGCTCGGGGGAGGGGCGCGCGCCGGCGGCTGTCGAGGCGCGGCGAGCC
GCAGCCATTGCCTTTTATGGTAATCGTGCGAGAGGGCGCAGGGACTTCCTTTGTCCCAAATCTGTGCGGA
GCCGAAATCTGGGAGGCGCCGCCGCACCCCCTCTAGCGGGCGCGGGGCGAAGCGGTGCGGCGCCGGCAGG
AAGGAAATGGGCGGGGAGGGCCTTCGTGCGTCGCCGCGCCGCCGTCCCCTTCTCCCTCTCCAGCCTCGGG
GCTGTCCGCGGGGGGACGGCTGCCTTCGGGGGGGACGGGGCAGGGCGGGGTTCGGCTTCTGGCGTGTGAC
CGGCGGCTCTAGAGCCTCTGCTAACCATGTTCATGCCTTCTTCTTTTTCCTACAGCTCCTGGGCAACGTG
CTGGTTATTGTGCTGTCTCATCATTTTGGCAAAGGCCACCATGTTCGTGTTTCTGGTGCTGCTGCCTCTG
GTGTCCAGCCAGCGGGTGCAGCCTACAGAGAGCATCGTGCGATTTCCAAACATTACCAACCTCTGCCCCT
TCCACGAGGTGTTTAACGCCACAACATTTGCCTCCGTTTACGCCTGGAATAGAAAGAGAATCAGCAATTG
TGTGGCCGACTACTCCGTGATCTATAACTTCGCCCCTTTCTTCGCCTTCAAGTGCTACGGCGTTTCCCCA
ACAAAGCTGAATGACCTGTGCTTCACCAACGTGTACGCCGACTCCTTCGTAATTAGAGGCAATGAGGTGT
CCCAGATCGCACCAGGCCAGACCGGTAACATCGCTGACTACAACTATAAGCTGCCTGATGATTTTACAGG
CTGCGTGATCGCCTGGAACTCCAACAAGCTGGATAGCAAGCCTAGCGGCAACTACAACTACCTGTACCGG
CTGCTGCGCAAGTCTAAGCTGAAACCTTTCGAGAGAGACATCTCCACAGAGATCTACCAGGCCGGTAACA
AGCCTTGTAACGGGGTGGCCGGCCCCAACTGTTACTCCCCTCTGCAAAGCTACGGCTTCCGGCCTACCTA
TGGAGTCGGCCACCAGCCATACCGGGTGGTCGTGCTGTCCTTCGAGTTACTCCACGCCCCCGCCACCGTC
TGCGGTCCTAAGAAGTCCACCAATCTGGTTAAGAACAAATGCGTGAACTTCCACCATCACCATCACCATT
GATAAAATTCGAGCTCGCGGCCGCATCGATCTTAAGTCGCGACTCGAGCTAGCAGATCTTTTTCCCTCTG
CCAAAAATTATGGGGACATCATGAAGCCCCTTGAGCATCTGACTTCTGGCTAATAAAGGAAATTTATTTT
CATTGCAATAGTGTGTTGGAATTTTTTGTGTCTCTCACTCGGAAGGACATATGGGAGGGCAAATCATTTA
AAACATCAGAATGAGTATTTGGTTTAGAGTTTGGCAACATATGCCCATATGCTGGCTGCCATGAACAAAG
GTTGGCTATAAAGAGGTCATCAGTATATGAAACAGCCCCCTGCTGTCCATTCCTTATTCCATAGAAAAGC
CTTGACTTGAGGTTAGATTTTTTTTATATTTTGTTTTGTGTTATTTTTTTCTTTAACATCCCTAAAATTT
TCCTTACATGTTTTACTAGCCAGATTTTTCCTCCTCTCCTGACTACTCCCAGTCATAGCTGTCCCTCTTC
TCTTATGGAGATCCCTCGACCTGCAGCCCAAGCTTGGCGTAATCATGGTCATAGCTGTTTCCTGTGTGAA
ATTGTTATCCGCTCACAATTCCACACAACATACGAGCCGGAAGCATAAAGTGTAAAGCCTGGGGTGCCTA
ATGAGTGAGCTAACTCACATTAATTGCGTTGCGCTCACTGCCCGCTTTCCAGTCGGGAAACCTGTCGTGC
CAGCGGATCCGCATCTCAATTAGTCAGCAACCATAGTCCCGCCCCTAACTCCGCCCATCCCGCCCCTAAC
TCCGCCCAGTTCCGCCCATTCTCCGCCCCATGGCTGACTAATTTTTTTTATTTATGCAGAGGCCGAGGCC
GCCTCGGCCTCTGAGCTATTCCAGAAGTAGTGAGGAGGCTTTTTTGGAGGCCTAGGCTTTTGCAAAAAGC
TAACTTGTTTATTGCAGCTTATAATGGTTACAAATAAAGCAATAGCATCACAAATTTCACAAATAAAGCA
TTTTTTTCACTGCATTCTAGTTGTGGTTTGTCCAAACTCATCAATGTATCTTATCATGTCTGGATCCGCT
GCATTAATGAATCGGCCAACGCGCGGGGAGAGGCGGTTTGCGTATTGGGCGCTCTTCCGCTTCCTCGCTC
ACTGACTCGCTGCGCTCGGTCGTTCGGCTGCGGCGAGCGGTATCAGCTCACTCAAAGGCGGTAATACGGT
TATCCACAGAATCAGGGGATAACGCAGGAAAGAACATGTGAGCAAAAGGCCAGCAAAAGGCCAGGAACCG
TAAAAAGGCCGCGTTGCTGGCGTTTTTCCATAGGCTCCGCCCCCCTGACGAGCATCACAAAAATCGACGC
TCAAGTCAGAGGTGGCGAAACCCGACAGGACTATAAAGATACCAGGCGTTTCCCCCTGGAAGCTCCCTCG
TGCGCTCTCCTGTTCCGACCCTGCCGCTTACCGGATACCTGTCCGCCTTTCTCCCTTCGGGAAGCGTGGC
GCTTTCTCATAGCTCACGCTGTAGGTATCTCAGTTCGGTGTAGGTCGTTCGCTCCAAGCTGGGCTGTGTG
CACGAACCCCCCGTTCAGCCCGACCGCTGCGCCTTATCCGGTAACTATCGTCTTGAGTCCAACCCGGTAA
GACACGACTTATCGCCACTGGCAGCAGCCACTGGTAACAGGATTAGCAGAGCGAGGTATGTAGGCGGTGC
TACAGAGTTCTTGAAGTGGTGGCCTAACTACGGCTACACTAGAAGAACAGTATTTGGTATCTGCGCTCTG
CTGAAGCCAGTTACCTTCGGAAAAAGAGTTGGTAGCTCTTGATCCGGCAAACAAACCACCGCTGGTAGCG
GTGGTTTTTTTGTTTGCAAGCAGCAGATTACGCGCAGAAAAAAAGGATCTCAAGAAGATCCTTTGATCTT
TTCTACGGGGTCTGACGCTCAGTGGAACGAAAACTCACGTTAAGGGATTTTGGTCATGAGATTATCAAAA
AGGATCTTCACCTAGATCCTTTTAAATTAAAAATGAAGTTTTAAATCAATCTAAAGTATATATGAGTAAA
CTTGGTCTGACAGTTACCAATGCTTAATCAGTGAGGCACCTATCTCAGCGATCTGTCTATTTCGTTCATC
CATAGTTGCCTGACTCCCCGTCGTGTAGATAACTACGATACGGGAGGGCTTACCATCTGGCCCCAGTGCT
GCAATGATACCGCGAGACCCACGCTCACCGGCTCCAGATTTATCAGCAATAAACCAGCCAGCCGGAAGGG
CCGAGCGCAGAAGTGGTCCTGCAACTTTATCCGCCTCCATCCAGTCTATTAATTGTTGCCGGGAAGCTAG
AGTAAGTAGTTCGCCAGTTAATAGTTTGCGCAACGTTGTTGCCATTGCTACAGGCATCGTGGTGTCACGC
TCGTCGTTTGGTATGGCTTCATTCAGCTCCGGTTCCCAACGATCAAGGCGAGTTACATGATCCCCCATGT
TGTGCAAAAAAGCGGTTAGCTCCTTCGGTCCTCCGATCGTTGTCAGAAGTAAGTTGGCCGCAGTGTTATC
ACTCATGGTTATGGCAGCACTGCATAATTCTCTTACTGTCATGCCATCCGTAAGATGCTTTTCTGTGACT
GGTGAGTACTCAACCAAGTCATTCTGAGAATAGTGTATGCGGCGACCGAGTTGCTCTTGCCCGGCGTCAA
TACGGGATAATACCGCGCCACATAGCAGAACTTTAAAAGTGCTCATCATTGGAAAACGTTCTTCGGGGCG
AAAACTCTCAAGGATCTTACCGCTGTTGAGATCCAGTTCGATGTAACCCACTCGTGCACCCAACTGATCT
TCAGCATCTTTTACTTTCACCAGCGTTTCTGGGTGAGCAAAAACAGGAAGGCAAAATGCCGCAAAAAAGG
GAATAAGGGCGACACGGAAATGTTGAATACTCATACTCTTCCTTTTTCAATATTATTGAAGCATTTATCA
GGGTTATTGTCTCATGAGCGGATACATATTTGAATGTATTTAGAAAAATAAACAAATAGGGGTTCCGCGC
ACATTTCCCCGAAAAGTGCCACCTGG
Features (pLannotate 1.2.2; 17 found; start..end, strand, type, name):
      4..383     +  enhancer       CMV enhancer: human cytomegalovirus immediate early enhancer
    385..661     +  promoter       chicken β-actin promoter: No description available
    662..1665    +  intron         chimeric intron: chimera between introns from chicken β-actin and rabbit β-globin
   1754..2431    +  CDS            S (fragment): SPIKE_SARS2 - Experimental evidence at protein level: Swiss-Prot protein existence level 1. [Spike glycoprotein]: May down-regulate host tetherin (BST2) by lysosomal degradation, thereby counteracting its antiviral activity. From Severe acute respiratory syndrome coronavirus 2 (2019-nCoV) (SARS-CoV-2).
   2432..2449    +  CDS            6xHis: 6xHis affinity tag
   2572..2627    +  polyA_signal   β-globin poly(A) signal: rabbit β-globin polyadenylation signal (Gil and Proudfoot, 1987)
   3012..3028    -  protein_bind   lac operator: The lac repressor binds to the lac operator to inhibit transcription in E. coli. This inhibition can be relieved by adding lactose or isopropyl-β-D-thiogalactopyranoside (IPTG). lac repressor encoded by lacI
   3036..3066    -  promoter       lac promoter: promoter for the E. coli lac operon
   3081..3102    -  protein_bind   CAP binding site: CAP binding activates transcription in the presence of cAMP. E. coli catabolite activator protein
   3115..3154    -  CDS            lacI (fragment): lac repressor; lacI; The lac repressor binds to the lac operator to inhibit transcription in E. coli. This inhibition can be relieved by adding lactose or isopropyl-β-D-thiogalactopyranoside (IPTG).
   3161..3183    +  promoter       SV40 promoter (fragment): SV40 enhancer and early promoter
   3207..3342    +  rep_origin     SV40 ori: SV40 origin of replication
   3362..3496    +  polyA_signal   SV40 poly(A) signal: SV40 polyadenylation signal
   3498..3552    -  CDS            lacI (fragment): lac repressor; lacI; The lac repressor binds to the lac operator to inhibit transcription in E. coli. This inhibition can be relieved by adding lactose or isopropyl-β-D-thiogalactopyranoside (IPTG).
   3735..4323    -  rep_origin     ori: high-copy-number ColE1/pMB1/pBR322/pUC origin of replication
   4494..5354    -  CDS            AmpR: β-lactamase; bla; confers resistance to ampicillin, carbenicillin, and related antibiotics
   5355..5459    -  promoter       AmpR promoter: bla
