[The description below was written by a language model from this plasmid's Addgene catalogue record and pLannotate feature annotations shown in this document.]
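Description:
pCAGGS/EG5-RBD is a mammalian expression plasmid built on the pCAGGS backbone for producing the receptor-binding domain (RBD) of the SARS-CoV-2 spike glycoprotein from the Omicron EG.5 variant. It is maintained in E. coli through a high-copy ColE1/pUC-type origin and selected with ampicillin via the β-lactamase gene under its own promoter. The backbone also retains remnants of lac regulatory sequences (lac promoter, operator, CAP site and short lacI fragments). An SV40 origin with a partial SV40 promoter and an SV40 poly(A) signal is also present; this origin can support episomal amplification in cells expressing large T antigen. The catalogue lists a total size of about 5.5 kb, which agrees closely with the sequenced record.

Expression is driven by the composite CAG unit: the CMV immediate-early enhancer, the chicken β-actin promoter and a chimeric chicken β-actin/rabbit β-globin intron, which together give strong constitutive transcription in many mammalian cell types. Downstream lies the spike fragment encoding the RBD, fused in frame at its C terminus to a 6xHis tag and followed by the rabbit β-globin polyadenylation signal. A short stretch between the intron and the annotated spike fragment is unannotated; the record does not say whether it holds a secretion signal. The insert carries the set of RBD substitutions recorded for this lineage, including G339H, R346T, K417N, F456L, N460K, E484A, F486P, Q498R and N501Y among others. The His tag allows affinity purification of the recombinant protein. According to the record, the plasmid serves for mammalian cell expression of this variant RBD, and the associated publication concerns the structure, antigenicity and receptor recognition of Omicron XBB-lineage spikes.
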