Addgene plasmid #213410: pCAGGS/EG5-RBD
Purpose: Mammalian cell expression of SARS-CoV-2 Spike RBD protein of OMICRON.EG5 variant
Depositing lab: Priyamvada Acharya. Depositing organization: Duke University. Publication: SARS-CoV-2 Omicron XBB lineage spike structures, conformations, antigenicity, and receptor recognition. Zhang QE, Lindenberger J, Parsons R, Thakur B, Parks R, Park CS, Huang X, Sammour S, Janowska K, Spence TN, Edwards RJ, Martin M, Williams WB, Gobeil S, Montefiori DC, Korber B, Saunders KO, Haynes BF, Haynes BF, Henderson R, Acharya P. bioRxiv [Preprint]. 2024 Mar 12:2024.02.12.580004. doi: 10.1101/2024.02.12.580004. PubMed 38405707.
Backbone
  Vector backbone: pCAGGS
  Backbone size w/o insert (bp): 4745
  Total vector size (bp): 5498
  Vector type: Mammalian Expression
Growth in bacteria
  Bacterial resistance: Ampicillin, 100 μg/mL
  Growth temperature: 37°C
  Growth strain: DH5alpha
  Copy number: High Copy
Gene/Insert
  Gene/Insert name: pCAGGS/EG5-RBD (alt name: Omicron.EG5 RBD)
  Insert size (bp): 754
  Mutation: G339H,R346T,L368I,S371F,S373P,S375F,T376A,D405N,R408S,K417N,N440K,V445P,G446S, F456L,N460K,S477N,T478K,E484A,F486P,F490S,Q498R,N501Y,Y505H
  Entrez Gene: S (a.k.a. GU280_gp02, spike glycoprotein)
  Tag / fusion protein: 6 His Tag (C terminal on backbone)
  Cloning method: Unknown
  Sequencing primers: 5′ cctctgctaaccatgttcatgc
Terms and licenses: Academic/Nonprofit Terms; Industry Terms: Not Available to Industry
How to cite: pCAGGS/EG5-RBD was a gift from Priyamvada Acharya (Addgene plasmid # 213410 ; http://n2t.net/addgene:213410 ; RRID:Addgene_213410)
